>Addgene plasmid #83239 | p415 TEF roGFP2‐Tsa2ΔCPΔCR | depositor full sequence | sequence record 158262 | p415 TEF roGFP2‐Tsa2ΔCPΔCR sequence 8015 bps
GACGAAAGGGCCTCGTGATACGCCTATTTTTATAGGTTAATGTCATGATAATAATGGTTTCTTAGGACGG
ATCGCTTGCCTGTAACTTACACGCGCCTCGTATCTTTTAATGATGGAATAATTTGGGAATTTACTCTGTG
TTTATTTATTTTTATGTTTTGTATTTGGATTTTAGAAAGTAAATAAAGAAGGTAGAAGAGTTACGGAATG
AAGAAAAAAAAATAAACAAAGGTTTAAAAAATTTCAACAAAAAGCGTACTTTACATATATATTTATTAGA
CAAGAAAAGCAGATTAAATAGATATACATTCGATTAACGATAAGTAAAATGTAAAATCACAGGATTTTCG
TGTGTGGTCTTCTACACAGACAAGATGAAACAATTCGGCATTAATACCTGAGAGCAGGAAGAGCAAGATA
AAAGGTAGTATTTGTTGGCGATCCCCCTAGAGTCTTTTACATCTTCGGAAAACAAAAACTATTTTTTCTT
TAATTTCTTTTTTTACTTTCTATTTTTAATTTATATATTTATATTAAAAAATTTAAATTATAATTATTTT
TATAGCACGTGATGAAAAGGACCCAGGTGGCACTTTTCGGGGAAATGTGCGCGGAACCCCTATTTGTTTA
TTTTTCTAAATACATTCAAATATGTATCCGCTCATGAGACAATAACCCTGATAAATGCTTCAATAATATT
GAAAAAGGAAGAGTATGAGTATTCAACATTTCCGTGTCGCCCTTATTCCCTTTTTTGCGGCATTTTGCCT
TCCTGTTTTTGCTCACCCAGAAACGCTGGTGAAAGTAAAAGATGCTGAAGATCAGTTGGGTGCACGAGTG
GGTTACATCGAACTGGATCTCAACAGCGGTAAGATCCTTGAGAGTTTTCGCCCCGAAGAACGTTTTCCAA
TGATGAGCACTTTTAAAGTTCTGCTATGTGGCGCGGTATTATCCCGTATTGACGCCGGGCAAGAGCAACT
CGGTCGCCGCATACACTATTCTCAGAATGACTTGGTTGAGTACTCACCAGTCACAGAAAAGCATCTTACG
GATGGCATGACAGTAAGAGAATTATGCAGTGCTGCCATAACCATGAGTGATAACACTGCGGCCAACTTAC
TTCTGACAACGATCGGAGGACCGAAGGAGCTAACCGCTTTTTTGCACAACATGGGGGATCATGTAACTCG
CCTTGATCGTTGGGAACCGGAGCTGAATGAAGCCATACCAAACGACGAGCGTGACACCACGATGCCTGTA
GCAATGGCAACAACGTTGCGCAAACTATTAACTGGCGAACTACTTACTCTAGCTTCCCGGCAACAATTAA
TAGACTGGATGGAGGCGGATAAAGTTGCAGGACCACTTCTGCGCTCGGCCCTTCCGGCTGGCTGGTTTAT
TGCTGATAAATCTGGAGCCGGTGAGCGTGGGTCTCGCGGTATCATTGCAGCACTGGGGCCAGATGGTAAG
CCCTCCCGTATCGTAGTTATCTACACGACGGGGAGTCAGGCAACTATGGATGAACGAAATAGACAGATCG
CTGAGATAGGTGCCTCACTGATTAAGCATTGGTAACTGTCAGACCAAGTTTACTCATATATACTTTAGAT
TGATTTAAAACTTCATTTTTAATTTAAAAGGATCTAGGTGAAGATCCTTTTTGATAATCTCATGACCAAA
ATCCCTTAACGTGAGTTTTCGTTCCACTGAGCGTCAGACCCCGTAGAAAAGATCAAAGGATCTTCTTGAG
ATCCTTTTTTTCTGCGCGTAATCTGCTGCTTGCAAACAAAAAAACCACCGCTACCAGCGGTGGTTTGTTT
GCCGGATCAAGAGCTACCAACTCTTTTTCCGAAGGTAACTGGCTTCAGCAGAGCGCAGATACCAAATACT
GTCCTTCTAGTGTAGCCGTAGTTAGGCCACCACTTCAAGAACTCTGTAGCACCGCCTACATACCTCGCTC
TGCTAATCCTGTTACCAGTGGCTGCTGCCAGTGGCGATAAGTCGTGTCTTACCGGGTTGGACTCAAGACG
ATAGTTACCGGATAAGGCGCAGCGGTCGGGCTGAACGGGGGGTTCGTGCACACAGCCCAGCTTGGAGCGA
ACGACCTACACCGAACTGAGATACCTACAGCGTGAGCTATGAGAAAGCGCCACGCTTCCCGAAGGGAGAA
AGGCGGACAGGTATCCGGTAAGCGGCAGGGTCGGAACAGGAGAGCGCACGAGGGAGCTTCCAGGGGGAAA
CGCCTGGTATCTTTATAGTCCTGTCGGGTTTCGCCACCTCTGACTTGAGCGTCGATTTTTGTGATGCTCG
TCAGGGGGGCGGAGCCTATGGAAAAACGCCAGCAACGCGGCCTTTTTACGGTTCCTGGCCTTTTGCTGGC
CTTTTGCTCACATGTTCTTTCCTGCGTTATCCCCTGATTCTGTGGATAACCGTATTACCGCCTTTGAGTG
AGCTGATACCGCTCGCCGCAGCCGAACGACCGAGCGCAGCGAGTCAGTGAGCGAGGAAGCGGAAGAGCGC
CCAATACGCAAACCGCCTCTCCCCGCGCGTTGGCCGATTCATTAATGCAGCTGGCACGACAGGTTTCCCG
ACTGGAAAGCGGGCAGTGAGCGCAACGCAATTAATGTGAGTTACCTCACTCATTAGGCACCCCAGGCTTT
ACACTTTATGCTTCCGGCTCCTATGTTGTGTGGAATTGTGAGCGGATAACAATTTCACACAGGAAACAGC
TATGACCATGATTACGCCAAGCGCGCAATTAACCCTCACTAAAGGGAACAAAAGCTGGAGCTCATAGCTT
CAAAATGTTTCTACTCCTTTTTTACTCTTCCAGATTTTCTCGGACTCCGCGCATCGCCGTACCACTTCAA
AACACCCAAGCACAGCATACTAAATTTCCCCTCTTTCTTCCTCTAGGGTGTCGTTAATTACCCGTACTAA
AGGTTTGGAAAAGAAAAAAGAGACCGCCTCGTTTCTTTTTCTTCGTCGAAAAAGGCAATAAAAATTTTTA
TCACGTTTCTTTTTCTTGAAAATTTTTTTTTTGATTTTTTTCTCTTTCGATGACCTCCCATTGATATTTA
AGTTAATAAACGGTCTTCAATTTCTCAAGTTTCAGTTTCATTTTTCTTGTTCTATTACAACTTTTTTTAC
TTCTTGCTCATTAGAAAGAAAGCATAGCAATCTAATCTAAGTTTTCTAGAGGATCCACCATGGCTAGCGA
ATTCTCAAAGGGTGAAGAATTGTTTACAGGTGTTGTTCCTATTTTAGTCGAATTGGACGGTGACGTTAAT
GGTCATAAGTTTAGTGTTAGTGGTGAAGGTGAAGGTGACGCAACATACGGTAAATTGACCTTGAAGTTTA
TTTCAACTACTGGTAAATTGCCAGTTCCTTGGCCAACTTTGGTAACCACTTTAACATATGGTGTACAATG
TTTCAGTAGATACCCTGATCATATGAAACAACACGACTTTTTCAAGTCTGCTATGCCAGAAGGTTACGTT
CAAGAAAGAACTATTTTCTTTAAGGATGACGGTAACTACAAGACCAGAGCAGAAGTCAAATTTGAAGGTG
ACACTTTGGTTAACAGAATCGAATTGAAGGGTATCGATTTCAAGGAAGACGGTAACATCTTGGGTCATAA
ATTGGAATACAACTACAACTGTCACAATGTATACATAATGGCCGATAAGCAAAAGAATGGTATCAAAGTC
AACTTCAAGATCAGACATAACATCGAAGATGGTTCTGTTCAATTAGCTGACCACTATCAACAAAATACAC
CTATTGGTGACGGTCCTGTTTTGTTACCAGACAACCATTACTTGTCTACCTGCTCAGCTTTATCCAAAGA
TCCAAATGAAAAGAGAGACCATATGGTATTGTTAGAATTTGTCACCGCAGCAGGTATCACATTGGGTATG
GATGAATTGTATAAAACTAGTGGTGGTTCAGGTGGTGGTGGTTCAGGTGGTGGTGGTTCAGGTGGAGGAG
GATCAGGAGGAGGAGGATCAGGAGGAGGAGGATCAGGAGGAGAATTCGTAGCAGAAGTTCAAAAACAAGC
CCCACCATTTAAGAAAACCGCCGTAGTCGACGGTATCTTCGAGGAAATTTCACTGGAAAAGTATAAAGGT
AAGTACGTTGTTCTAGCTTTTGTCCCATTGGCTTTTTCATTTGTCGCTCCAACTGAGATTGTTGCGTTTT
CCGATGCCGCCAAGAAATTCGAAGATCAGGGCGCCCAAGTTTTATTTGCCTCCACCGACTCTGAATATTC
CTTACTGGCATGGACCAACCTTCCCAGAAAAGACGGTGGATTAGGTCCAGTTAAAGTTCCTTTGCTTGCT
GATAAGAATCATTCCTTATCCAGAGACTATGGCGTTTTGATTGAAAAAGAAGGTATAGCTTTAAGAGGTT
TGTTCATAATCGACCCGAAGGGAATCATTAGACATATCACTATCAATGATTTATCTGTTGGCAGAAACGT
CAATGAAGCTTTGAGATTAGTCGAAGGTTTCCAGTGGACTGACAAAAATGGTACAGTTTTGCCAGCCAAC
TGGACCCCAGGAGCCGCCACCATCAAACCTGACGTTAAAGATTCCAAGGAGTATTTCAAAAATGCCAATA
ATTAACTCGAGTCATGTAATTAGTTATGTCACGCTTACATTCACGCCCTCCCCCCACATCCGCTCTAACC
GAAAAGGAAGGAGTTAGACAACCTGAAGTCTAGGTCCCTATTTATTTTTTTATAGTTATGTTAGTATTAA
GAACGTTATTTATATTTCAAATTTTTCTTTTTTTTCTGTACAGACGCGTGTACGCATGTAACATTATACT
GAAAACCTTGCTTGAGAAGGTTTTGGGACGCTCGAAGGCTTTAATTTGCGGCCGGTACCCAATTCGCCCT
ATAGTGAGTCGTATTACGCGCGCTCACTGGCCGTCGTTTTACAACGTCGTGACTGGGAAAACCCTGGCGT
TACCCAACTTAATCGCCTTGCAGCACATCCCCCTTTCGCCAGCTGGCGTAATAGCGAAGAGGCCCGCACC
GATCGCCCTTCCCAACAGTTGCGCAGCCTGAATGGCGAATGGCGCG
[124 nt withheld, positions 5087-5210]
C
[91 nt withheld, positions 5212-5302]
A
[49 nt withheld, positions 5304-5352]
CCTTTGACGTTGGAGTCCACGTTCTTT
[37 nt withheld, positions 5380-5416]
ACCCTATCTCGGTCTATTCTTTTGATTTATAAGGGATTTTGCCGATTTCGGCCTATTGGTTAAAAAATGA
GCTGATTTAACAAAAATTTAACGCGAATTTTAACAAAATATTAACGTTTACAATTTCCTGATGCGGTATT
TTCTCCTTACGCATCTGTGCGGTATTTCACACCGCATATCGACGGTCGAGGAGAACTTCTAGTATATCCA
CATACCTAATATTATTGCCTTATTAAAAATGGAATCCCAACAATTACATCAAAATCCACATTCTCTTCAA
AATCAATTGTCCTGTACTTCCTTGTTCATGTGTGTTCAAAAACGTTATATTTATAGGATAATTATACTCT
ATTTCTCAACAAGTAATTGGTTGTTTGGCCGAGCGGTCTAAGGCGCCTGATTCAAGAAATATCTTGACCG
CAGTTAACTGTGGGAATACTCAGGTATCGTAAGATGCAAGAGTTCGAATCTCTTAGCAACCATTATTTTT
TTCCTCAACATAACGAGAACACACAGGGGCGCTATCGCACAGAATCAAATTCGATGACTGGAAATTTTTT
GTTAATTTCAGAGGTCGCCTGACGCATATACCTTTTTCAACTGAAAAATTGGGAGAAAAAGGAAAGGTGA
GAGGCCGGAACCGGCTTTTCATATAGAATAGAGAAGCGTTCATGACTAAATGCTTGCATCACAATACTTG
AAGTTGACAATATTATTTAAGGACCTATTGTTTTTTCCAATAGGTGGTTAGCAATCGTCTTACTTTCTAA
CTTTTCTTACCTTTTACATTTCAGCAATATATATATATATTTCAAGGATATACCATTCTAATGTCTGCCC
CTATGTCTGCCCCTAAGAAGATCGTCGTTTTGCCAGGTGACCACGTTGGTCAAGAAATCACAGCCGAAGC
CATTAAGGTTCTTAAAGCTATTTCTGATGTTCGTTCCAATGTCAAGTTCGATTTCGAAAATCATTTAATT
GGTGGTGCTGCTATCGATGCTACAGGTGTCCCACTTCCAGATGAGGCGCTGGAAGCCTCCAAGAAGGTTG
ATGCCGTTTTGTTAGGTGCTGTGGGTGGTCCTAAATGGGGTACCGGTAGTGTTAGACCTGAACAAGGTTT
ACTAAAAATCCGTAAAGAACTTCAATTGTACGCCAACTTAAGACCATGTAACTTTGCATCCGACTCTCTT
TTAGACTTATCTCCAATCAAGCCACAATTTGCTAAAGGTACTGACTTCGTTGTTGTCAGAGAATTAGTGG
GAGGTATTTACTTTGGTAAGAGAAAGGAAGACGATGGTGATGGTGTCGCTTGGGATAGTGAACAATACAC
CGTTCCAGAAGTGCAAAGAATCACAAGAATGGCCGCTTTCATGGCCCTACAACATGAGCCACCATTGCCT
ATTTGGTCCTTGGATAAAGCTAATGTTTTGGCCTCTTCAAGATTATGGAGAAAAACTGTGGAGGAAACCA
TCAAGAACGAATTCCCTACATTGAAGGTTCAACATCAATTGATTGATTCTGCCGCCATGATCCTAGTTAA
GAACCCAACCCACCTAAATGGTATTATAATCACCAGCAACATGTTTGGTGATATCATCTCCGATGAAGCC
TCCGTTATCCCAGGTTCCTTGGGTTTGTTGCCATCTGCGTCCTTGGCCTCTTTGCCAGACAAGAACACCG
CATTTGGTTTGTACGAACCATGCCACGGTTCTGCTCCAGATTTGCCAAAGAATAAGGTTGACCCTATCGC
CACTATCTTGTCTGCTGCAATGATGTTGAAATTGTCATTGAACTTGCCTGAAGAAGGTAAGGCCATTGAA
GATGCAGTTAAAAAGGTTTTGGATGCAGGTATCAGAACTGGTGATTTAGGTGGTTCCAACAGTACCACCG
AAGTCGGTGATGCTGTCGCCGAAGAAGTTAAGAAAATCCTTGCTTAAAAAGATTCTCTTTTTTTATGATA
TTTGTACATAAACTTTATAAATGAAATTCATAATAGAAACGACACGAAATTACAAAATGGAATATGTTCA
TAGGGTAGACGAAACTATATACGCAATCTACATACATTTATCAAGAAGGAGAAAAAGGAGGATAGTAAAG
GAATACAGGTAAGCAAATTGATACTAATGGCTCAACGTGATAAGGAAAAAGAATTGCACTTTAACATTAA
TATTGACAAGGAGGAGGGCACCACACAAAAAGTTAGGTGTAACAGAAAATCATGAAACTACGATTCCTAA
TTTGATATTGGAGGATTTTCTCTAAAAAAAAAAAAATACAACAAATAAAAAACACTCAATGACCTGACCA
TTTGATGGAGTTTAAGTCAATACCTTCTTGAACCATTTCCCATAATGGTGAAAGTTCCCTCAAGAATTTT
ACTCTGTCAGAAACGGCCTTACGACGTAGTCGATATGGTGCACTCTCAGTACAATCTGCTCTGATGCCGC
ATAGTTAAGCCAGCCCCGACACCCGCCAACACCCGCTGACGCGCCCTGACGGGCTTGTCTGCTCCCGGCA
TCCGCTTACAGACAAGCTGTGACCGTCTCCGGGAGCTGCATGTGTCAGAGGTTTTCACCGTCATCACCGA
AACGCGCGA
Features (pLannotate 1.2.2; 23 found; start..end, strand, type, name):
     70..573     -  misc_feature   CEN/ARS: S. cerevisiae CEN6 centromere fused to an autonomously replicating sequence
    610..714     +  promoter       AmpR promoter: bla
    715..1575    +  CDS            AmpR: β-lactamase; bla; confers resistance to ampicillin, carbenicillin, and related antibiotics
   1746..2334    +  rep_origin     ori: high-copy-number ColE1/pMB1/pBR322/pUC origin of replication
   2517..2609    +  CDS            lacI (fragment): lac repressor; lacI; The lac repressor binds to the lac operator to inhibit transcription in E. coli. This inhibition can be relieved by adding lactose or isopropyl-β-D-thiogalactopyranoside (IPTG).
   2622..2643    +  protein_bind   CAP binding site: CAP binding activates transcription in the presence of cAMP. E. coli catabolite activator protein
   2658..2688    +  promoter       lac promoter: promoter for the E. coli lac operon
   2696..2712    +  protein_bind   lac operator: The lac repressor binds to the lac operator to inhibit transcription in E. coli. This inhibition can be relieved by adding lactose or isopropyl-β-D-thiogalactopyranoside (IPTG). lac repressor encoded by lacI
   2757..2775    +  promoter       T3 promoter: promoter for bacteriophage T3 RNA polymerase
   2793..3191    +  promoter       TEF1 promoter: S. cerevisiae TEF1; promoter for EF-1α
   3225..3935    +  CDS            roGFP2: roGFP2 is a basic (constitutively fluorescent) green fluorescent protein published in 2004, derived from Aequorea victoria.
   4038..4622    +  CDS            TSA2: TSA2_YEAST - Experimental evidence at protein level: Swiss-Prot protein existence level 1. Thiol-specific peroxidase that catalyzes the reduction of hydrogen peroxide and organic hydroperoxides to water and alcohols, respectively. Plays a role in cell protection against oxidative stress by detoxifying peroxides and as sensor of hydrogen peroxide-mediated signaling events (PubMed:10681558, PubMed:11741925, PubMed:15210711). Can act alternatively as peroxidase and molecular chaperone. Oxidative stress and heat shock exposure cause a reversible shift of the protein structure from low MW species t
   4632..4879    +  terminator     CYC1 terminator: S. cerevisiae CYC1; transcription terminator for CYC1
   4898..4916    -  promoter       T7 promoter: promoter for bacteriophage T7 RNA polymerase
   4924..5079    +  CDS            lacZα (fragment): LacZα fragment of β-galactosidase; lacZ fragment
   5087..5542    +  rep_origin     f1 ori (sequence partly withheld): f1 bacteriophage origin of replication; arrow indicates direction of (+) strand synthesis
   5543..5595    -  misc_feature   bom (fragment): basis of mobility region from pBR322
   5625..5702    +  CDS            YO192_YEAST (fragment): Experimental evidence at protein level: Swiss-Prot protein existence level 1. From Saccharomyces cerevisiae (strain ATCC 204508 / S288c) (Baker's yeast).
   5842..6246    +  promoter       LEU2 promoter: S. cerevisiae LEU2
   6259..7353    +  CDS            LEU2: 3-isopropylmalate dehydrogenase, required for leucine biosynthesis; S. cerevisiae LEU2; yeast auxotrophic marker
   7715..7816    -  CDS            NFS1 (fragment): NFS1_YEAST - Also known as SPL1 From Saccharomyces cerevisiae (strain ATCC 204508 / S288c) (Baker's yeast).
   7829..7879    -  misc_feature   bom (fragment): basis of mobility region from pBR322
   7981..1       -  CDS            rop (fragment) (across the origin): Rop protein, which maintains plasmids at low copy number; rop
