[The description below was written by a language model from this plasmid's Addgene catalogue record and pLannotate feature annotations shown in this document.]
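Description:
p415 TEF roGFP2‐Tsa2ΔCPΔCR is a yeast expression shuttle plasmid of about 8 kb built on the p415-TEF backbone. In Saccharomyces cerevisiae it is maintained through a CEN6/ARS element, which gives stable, centromere-based low-copy inheritance, and it is selected by the LEU2 auxotrophic marker expressed from its own promoter. For propagation in E. coli it carries a high-copy ColE1/pUC-type origin and the β-lactamase gene conferring ampicillin resistance. An f1 origin is also present. Remnants of the parental cloning vector (lac promoter/operator, a lacZα fragment, and short lacI, rop and bom fragments) are annotated but have no role in the yeast payload.

The expression cassette consists of the constitutive S. cerevisiae TEF1 promoter, an open reading frame of roughly 1.5 kb, and the CYC1 transcription terminator, with the insert cloned between XbaI and XhoI sites and flanked by T3 and T7 promoter sequences that serve as sequencing primer sites. The insert encodes the redox-sensitive green fluorescent protein roGFP2 at the N-terminus, followed after a spacer by the yeast peroxiredoxin Tsa2. In functional probes of this type, the peroxiredoxin reacts with H2O2 and relays the oxidation to roGFP2, changing its fluorescence. In this ΔCPΔCR variant the record describes the sensor as catalytically inactive, the name implying loss of both the peroxidatic and resolving cysteines, although the exact changes are not stated. No targeting signal is annotated, consistent with the stated cytosolic expression. The construct most plausibly serves as a non-responsive control alongside active roGFP2-Tsa2 probes in real-time measurement of basal H2O2 levels in yeast.
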