Addgene plasmid #83239: p415 TEF roGFP2‐Tsa2ΔCPΔCR
Purpose: The catalytically inactive genetically encoded fluorescent H2O2 sensor roGFP2-Tsa2ΔCPΔCR cloned in the yeast p415 vector under the control of a TEF promoter. For cytosolic expression.
Depositing lab: Tobias Dick. Depositing organization: Deutsches Krebsforschungszentrum (DKFZ). Publication: Real-time monitoring of basal H2O2 levels with peroxiredoxin-based probes. Morgan B, Van Laer K, Owusu TN, Ezerina D, Pastor-Flores D, Amponsah PS, Tursch A, Dick TP. Nat Chem Biol. 2016 Jun;12(6):437-43. doi: 10.1038/nchembio.2067. Epub 2016 Apr 18. PubMed 27089028.
Backbone
  Vector backbone: p415-TEF
  Total vector size (bp): 8000
  Vector type: Yeast Expression
  Selectable markers: LEU2
Growth in bacteria
  Bacterial resistance: Ampicillin, 100 μg/mL
  Growth temperature: 37°C
  Growth strain: DH5alpha
  Copy number: Unknown
Gene/Insert
  Gene/Insert name: roGFP2-Tsa2dCpdCr
  Species: Synthetic
  Insert size (bp): 1500
  Promoter: TEF
  Tag / fusion protein: roGFP2 fusion with Tsa2dCpdCr (C terminal on insert)
  Cloning method: Restriction Enzyme; 5′ cloning site XbaI (not destroyed); 3′ cloning site XhoI (not destroyed)
  Sequencing primers: 5′ T3; 3′ T7
Terms and licenses: Academic/Nonprofit Terms; Industry Terms: Not Available to Industry
How to cite: p415 TEF roGFP2‐Tsa2ΔCPΔCR was a gift from Tobias Dick (Addgene plasmid # 83239 ; http://n2t.net/addgene:83239 ; RRID:Addgene_83239)
