>Addgene plasmid #83239 | p415 TEF roGFP2‐Tsa2ΔCPΔCR | addgene partial sequence | sequence record 160097 | TEF_seq 5'-ggtcttcaatttctcaagtttc-3'
ACTTTTTTTACTTCTTGCTCATTAGAAAGAAAGCATAGCAATCTAATCTAAGTTTTCTAGAACTAGTGGA
TCCACCATGGCTAGCGAGTTCTCAAAGGGTGAAGAATTGTTTACAGGTGTTGTTCCTATTTTAGTCGAAT
TGGACGGTGACGTTAATGGTCATAAGTTTAGTGTTAGTGGTGAAGGTGAAGGTGACGCAACATACGGTAA
ATTGACCTTGAAGTTTATTTCAACTACTGGTAAATTGCCAGTTCCTTGGCCAACTTTGGTAACCACTTTA
ACATATGGTGTACAATGTTTCAGTAGATACCCTGATCATATGAAACAACACGACTTTTTCAAGTCTGCTA
TGCCAGAAGGTTACGTTCAAGAAAGAACTATTTTCTTTAAGGATGACGGTAACTACAAGACCAGAGCAGA
AGTCAAATTTGAAGGTGACACTTTGGTTAACAGAATCGAATTGAAGGGTATCGATTTCAAGGAAGACGGT
AACATCTTGGGTCATAAATTGGAATACAACTACAACTGTCACAATGTATACATAATGGCCGATAAGCAAA
AGAATGGTATCAAAGTCAACTTCAAGATCAGACATAACATCGAAGATGGTTCTGTTCAATTAGCTGACCA
CTATCAACAAAATACACCTATTGGTGACGGTCCTGTTTTGTTACCAGACAACCATTACTTGTCTACCTGC
TCAGCTTTATCCAAAGATCCAAATGAAAAGAGAGACCATATGGTATTGTTAGAATTTGTCACCGCAGCAG
GTATCACATTGGGTATGGATGAATTGTATAA
