>Addgene plasmid #83239 | p415 TEF roGFP2‐Tsa2ΔCPΔCR | addgene partial sequence | sequence record 160098 | CYC1 5'-GCGTGAATGTAAGCGTGAC-3'
ATCTTTAACGTCAGGTTTGATGGTGGCGGCTCCTGGGGTCCAGTTGGCTGGCAAAACTGTACCATTTTTG
TCAGTCCACTGGAAACCTTCGACTAATCTCAAAGCTTCATTGACGTTTCTGCCAACAGATAAATCATTGA
TAGTGATATGTCTAATGATTCCCTTCGGGTCGATTATGAACAAACCTCTTAAAGCTATACCTTCTTTTTC
AATCAAAACGCCATAGTCTCTGGATAAGGAATGATTCTTATCAGCAAGCAAAGGAACTTTAACTGGACCT
AATCCACCGTCTTTTCTGGGAAGGTTGGTCCATGCCAGTAAGGAATATTCAGAGTCGGTGGAGGCAAATA
AAACTTGGGCGCCCTGATCTTCGAATTTCTTGGCGGCATCGGAAAACGCAACAATCTCAGTTGGAGCGAC
AAATGAAAAAGCCAATGGGACAAAAGCTAGAACAACGTACTTACCTTTATACTTTTCCAGTGAAATTTCC
TCGAAGATACCGTCGACTACGGCGGTTTTCTTAAATGGTGGGGCTTGTTTTTGAACTTCTGCTACGAATT
CTCCTCCTGATCCTCCT
