>Addgene plasmid #83239 | p415 TEF roGFP2‐Tsa2ΔCPΔCR | addgene partial sequence | sequence record 161121 | TSA2-F 5'-tgtctgtccaactgagattgtt-3'
GATCAGGGCGCCCAAGTTTTATTTGCCTCCACCGACTCTGAATATTCCTTACTGGCATGGACCAACCTTC
CCAGAAAAGACGGTGGATTAGGTCCAGTTAAAGTTCCTTTGCTTGCTGATAAGAATCATTCCTTATCCAG
AGACTATGGCGTTTTGATTGAAAAAGAAGGTATAGCTTTAAGAGGTTTGTTCATAATCGACCCGAAGGGA
ATCATTAGACATATCACTATCAATGATTTATCTGTTGGCAGAAACGTCAATGAAGCTTTGAGATTAGTCG
AAGGTTTCCAGTGGACTGACAAAAATGGTACAGTTTTGCCAGCCAACTGGACCCCAGGAGCCGCCACCAT
CAAACCTGACGTTAAAGATTCCAAGGAGTATTTCAAAAATGCCAATAATTAACTCGAGTCATGTAATTAG
TTATGTCACGCTTACATTCACGCCCTCCCCCCACATCCGCTCTAACCGAAAAGGAAGGAGTTAGACAACC
TGAAGTCTAGGTCCCTATTTATTTTTTTATAGTTATGTTAGTATTAAGAACGTTATTTATATTTCAAATT
TTTCTTTTTTTTCTGTACAGACGCGTGTACGCATGTAACATTATACTGAAAACCTTGCTTGAGAAGGTTT
TGGGACGCTCGAAGGCTTTAATTTGCGGCCGGTACCCAATTCGCCCTATAGTGAGTCGTATTACGCGCGC
TCACTGGCCGTCGTTTTACAACGTCGTGACTGG
